>Addgene plasmid #239299 | LentiCRISPR-B_sgRNA_DDX59 (pAVA3317) | addgene full sequence | sequence record 479139 | Addgene NGS Result
TTAATGTAGTCTTATGCAATACTCTTGTAGTCTTGCAACATGGTAACGATGAGTTAGCAACATGCCTTAC
AAGGAGAGAAAAAGCACCGTGCATGCCGATTGGTGGAAGTAAGGTGGTACGATCGTGCCTTATTAGGAAG
GCAACAGACGGGTCTGACATGGATTGGACGAACCACTGAATTGCCGCATTGCAGAGATATTGTATTTAAG
TGCCTAGCTCGATACATAAACGGGTCTCTCTGGTTAGACCAGATCTGAGCCTGGGAGCTCTCTGGCTAAC
TAGGGAACCCACTGCTTAAGCCTCAATAAAGCTTGCCTTGAGTGCTTCAAGTAGTGTGTGCCCGTCTGTT
GTGTGACTCTGGTAACTAGAGATCCCTCAGACCCTTTTAGTCAGTGTGGAAAATCTCTAGCAGTGGCGCC
CGAACAGGGACTTGAAAGCGAAAGGGAAACCAGAGGAGCTCTCTCGACGCAGGACTCGGCTTGCTGAAGC
GCGCACGGCAAGAGGCGAGGGGCGGCGACTGGTGAGTACGCCAAAAATTTTGACTAGCGGAGGCTAGAAG
GAGAGAGATGGGTGCGAGAGCGTCAGTATTAAGCGGGGGAGAATTAGATCGCGATGGGAAAAAATTCGGT
TAAGGCCAGGGGGAAAGAAAAAATATAAATTAAAACATATAGTATGGGCAAGCAGGGAGCTAGAACGATT
CGCAGTTAATCCTGGCCTGTTAGAAACATCAGAAGGCTGTAGACAAATACTGGGACAGCTACAACCATCC
CTTCAGACAGGATCAGAAGAACTTAGATCATTATATAATACAGTAGCAACCCTCTATTGTGTGCATCAAA
GGATAGAGATAAAAGACACCAAGGAAGCTTTAGACAAGATAGAGGAAGAGCAAAACAAAAGTAAGACCAC
CGCACAGCAAGCGGCCGCTGATCTTCAGACCTGGAGGAGGAGATATGAGGGACAATTGGAGAAGTGAATT
ATATAAATATAAAGTAGTAAAAATTGAACCATTAGGAGTAGCACCCACCAAGGCAAAGAGAAGAGTGGTG
CAGAGAGAAAAAAGAGCAGTGGGAATAGGAGCTTTGTTCCTTGGGTTCTTGGGAGCAGCAGGAAGCACTA
TGGGCGCAGCGTCAATGACGCTGACGGTACAGGCCAGACAATTATTGTCTGGTATAGTGCAGCAGCAGAA
CAATTTGCTGAGGGCTATTGAGGCGCAACAGCATCTGTTGCAACTCACAGTCTGGGGCATCAAGCAGCTC
CAGGCAAGAATCCTGGCTGTGGAAAGATACCTAAAGGATCAACAGCTCCTGGGGATTTGGGGTTGCTCTG
GAAAACTCATTTGCACCACTGCTGTGCCTTGGAATGCTAGTTGGAGTAATAAATCTCTGGAACAGATTTG
GAATCACACGACCTGGATGGAGTGGGACAGAGAAATTAACAATTACACAAGCTTAATACACTCCTTAATT
GAAGAATCGCAAAACCAGCAAGAAAAGAATGAACAAGAATTATTGGAATTAGATAAATGGGCAAGTTTGT
GGAATTGGTTTAACATAACAAATTGGCTGTGGTATATAAAATTATTCATAATGATAGTAGGAGGCTTGGT
AGGTTTAAGAATAGTTTTTGCTGTACTTTCTATAGTGAATAGAGTTAGGCAGGGATATTCACCATTATCG
TTTCAGACCCACCTCCCAACCCCGAGGGGACCCAGAGAGGGCCTATTTCCCATGATTCCTTCATATTTGC
ATATACGATACAAGGCTGTTAGAGAGATAATTAGAATTAATTTGACTGTAAACACAAAGATATTAGTACA
AAATACGTGACGTAGAAAGTAATAATTTCTTGGGTAGTTTGCAGTTTTAAAATTATGTTTTAAAATGGAC
TATCATATGCTTACCGTAACTTGAAAGTATTTCGATTTCTTGGCTTTATATATCTTGTGGAAAGGACGAA
ACACCGTATCATGCGAGCTTTATTCGGTTTTAGAGCTAGAAATAGCAAGTTAAAATAAGGCTAGTCCGTT
ATCAACTTGAAAAAGTGGCACCGAGTCGGTGCTTTTTTGAATTCTAGATCTTGAGACAAATGGCAGTATT
CATCCACAATTTTAAAAGAAAAGGGGGGATTGGGGGGTACAGTGCAGGGGAAAGAATAGTAGACATAATA
GCAACAGACATACAAACTAAAGAATTACAAAAACAAATTACAAAAATTCAAAATTTTCGGGTTTATTACA
GGGACAGCAGAGATCCACTTTGGCGCCGGCTCGAGTGGCTCCGGTGCCCGTCAGTGGGCAGAGCGCACAT
CGCCCACAGTCCCCGAGAAGTTGGGGGGAGGGGTCGGCAATTGAACCGGTGCCTAGAGAAGGTGGCGCGG
GGTAAACTGGGAAAGTGATGTCGTGTACTGGCTCCGCCTTTTTCCCGAGGGTGGGGGAGAACCGTATATA
AGTGCAGTAGTCGCCGTGAACGTTCTTTTTCGCAACGGGTTTGCCGCCAGAACACAGGTGTCGTGACGCG
GGATCCGCCACCATGGATTACAAAGACGATGACGATAAGATGGCCCCAAAGAAGAAGCGGAAGGTCGGTA
TCCACGGAGTCCCAGCAGCCGACAAGAAGTACAGCATCGGCCTGGACATCGGCACCAACTCTGTGGGCTG
GGCCGTGATCACCGACGAGTACAAGGTGCCCAGCAAGAAATTCAAGGTGCTGGGCAACACCGACCGGCAC
AGCATCAAGAAGAACCTGATCGGAGCCCTGCTGTTCGACAGCGGCGAAACAGCCGAGGCCACCCGGCTGA
AGAGAACCGCCAGAAGAAGATACACCAGACGGAAGAACCGGATCTGCTATCTGCAAGAGATCTTCAGCAA
CGAGATGGCCAAGGTGGACGACAGCTTCTTCCACAGACTGGAAGAGTCCTTCCTGGTGGAAGAGGATAAG
AAGCACGAGCGGCACCCCATCTTCGGCAACATCGTGGACGAGGTGGCCTACCACGAGAAGTACCCCACCA
TCTACCACCTGAGAAAGAAACTGGTGGACAGCACCGACAAGGCCGACCTGCGGCTGATCTATCTGGCCCT
GGCCCACATGATCAAGTTCCGGGGCCACTTCCTGATCGAGGGCGACCTGAACCCCGACAACAGCGACGTG
GACAAGCTGTTCATCCAGCTGGTGCAGACCTACAACCAGCTGTTCGAGGAAAACCCCATCAACGCCAGCG
GCGTGGACGCCAAGGCCATCCTGTCTGCCAGACTGAGCAAGAGCAGACGGCTGGAAAATCTGATCGCCCA
GCTGCCCGGCGAGAAGAAGAATGGCCTGTTCGGAAACCTGATTGCCCTGAGCCTGGGCCTGACCCCCAAC
TTCAAGAGCAACTTCGACCTGGCCGAGGATGCCAAACTGCAGCTGAGCAAGGACACCTACGACGACGACC
TGGACAACCTGCTGGCCCAGATCGGCGACCAGTACGCCGACCTGTTTCTGGCCGCCAAGAACCTGTCCGA
CGCCATCCTGCTGAGCGACATCCTGAGAGTGAACACCGAGATCACCAAGGCCCCCCTGAGCGCCTCTATG
ATCAAGAGATACGACGAGCACCACCAGGACCTGACCCTGCTGAAAGCTCTCGTGCGGCAGCAGCTGCCTG
AGAAGTACAAAGAGATTTTCTTCGACCAGAGCAAGAACGGCTACGCCGGCTACATTGACGGCGGAGCCAG
CCAGGAAGAGTTCTACAAGTTCATCAAGCCCATCCTGGAAAAGATGGACGGCACCGAGGAACTGCTCGTG
AAGCTGAACAGAGAGGACCTGCTGCGGAAGCAGCGGACCTTCGACAACGGCAGCATCCCCCACCAGATCC
ACCTGGGAGAGCTGCACGCCATTCTGCGGCGGCAGGAAGATTTTTACCCATTCCTGAAGGACAACCGGGA
AAAGATCGAGAAGATCCTGACCTTCCGCATCCCCTACTACGTGGGCCCTCTGGCCAGGGGAAACAGCAGA
TTCGCCTGGATGACCAGAAAGAGCGAGGAAACCATCACCCCCTGGAACTTCGAGGAAGTGGTGGACAAGG
GCGCTTCCGCCCAGAGCTTCATCGAGCGGATGACCAACTTCGATAAGAACCTGCCCAACGAGAAGGTGCT
GCCCAAGCACAGCCTGCTGTACGAGTACTTCACCGTGTATAACGAGCTGACCAAAGTGAAATACGTGACC
GAGGGAATGAGAAAGCCCGCCTTCCTGAGCGGCGAGCAGAAAAAGGCCATCGTGGACCTGCTGTTCAAGA
CCAACCGGAAAGTGACCGTGAAGCAGCTGAAAGAGGACTACTTCAAGAAAATCGAGTGCTTCGACTCCGT
GGAAATCTCCGGCGTGGAAGATCGGTTCAACGCCTCCCTGGGCACATACCACGATCTGCTGAAAATTATC
AAGGACAAGGACTTCCTGGACAATGAGGAAAACGAGGACATTCTGGAAGATATCGTGCTGACCCTGACAC
TGTTTGAGGACAGAGAGATGATCGAGGAACGGCTGAAAACCTATGCCCACCTGTTCGACGACAAAGTGAT
GAAGCAGCTGAAGCGGCGGAGATACACCGGCTGGGGCAGGCTGAGCCGGAAGCTGATCAACGGCATCCGG
GACAAGCAGTCCGGCAAGACAATCCTGGATTTCCTGAAGTCCGACGGCTTCGCCAACAGAAACTTCATGC
AGCTGATCCACGACGACAGCCTGACCTTTAAAGAGGACATCCAGAAAGCCCAGGTGTCCGGCCAGGGCGA
TAGCCTGCACGAGCACATTGCCAATCTGGCCGGCAGCCCCGCCATTAAGAAGGGCATCCTGCAGACAGTG
AAGGTGGTGGACGAGCTCGTGAAAGTGATGGGCCGGCACAAGCCCGAGAACATCGTGATCGAAATGGCCA
GAGAGAACCAGACCACCCAGAAGGGACAGAAGAACAGCCGCGAGAGAATGAAGCGGATCGAAGAGGGCAT
CAAAGAGCTGGGCAGCCAGATCCTGAAAGAACACCCCGTGGAAAACACCCAGCTGCAGAACGAGAAGCTG
TACCTGTACTACCTGCAGAATGGGCGGGATATGTACGTGGACCAGGAACTGGACATCAACCGGCTGTCCG
ACTACGATGTGGACCATATCGTGCCTCAGAGCTTTCTGAAGGACGACTCCATCGACAACAAGGTGCTGAC
CAGAAGCGACAAGAACCGGGGCAAGAGCGACAACGTGCCCTCCGAAGAGGTCGTGAAGAAGATGAAGAAC
TACTGGCGGCAGCTGCTGAACGCCAAGCTGATTACCCAGAGAAAGTTCGACAATCTGACCAAGGCCGAGA
GAGGCGGCCTGAGCGAACTGGATAAGGCCGGCTTCATCAAGAGACAGCTGGTGGAAACCCGGCAGATCAC
AAAGCACGTGGCACAGATCCTGGACTCCCGGATGAACACTAAGTACGACGAGAATGACAAGCTGATCCGG
GAAGTGAAAGTGATCACCCTGAAGTCCAAGCTGGTGTCCGATTTCCGGAAGGATTTCCAGTTTTACAAAG
TGCGCGAGATCAACAACTACCACCACGCCCACGACGCCTACCTGAACGCCGTCGTGGGAACCGCCCTGAT
CAAAAAGTACCCTAAGCTGGAAAGCGAGTTCGTGTACGGCGACTACAAGGTGTACGACGTGCGGAAGATG
ATCGCCAAGAGCGAGCAGGAAATCGGCAAGGCTACCGCCAAGTACTTCTTCTACAGCAACATCATGAACT
TTTTCAAGACCGAGATTACCCTGGCCAACGGCGAGATCCGGAAGCGGCCTCTGATCGAGACAAACGGCGA
AACCGGGGAGATCGTGTGGGATAAGGGCCGGGATTTTGCCACCGTGCGGAAAGTGCTGAGCATGCCCCAA
GTGAATATCGTGAAAAAGACCGAGGTGCAGACAGGCGGCTTCAGCAAAGAGTCTATCCTGCCCAAGAGGA
ACAGCGATAAGCTGATCGCCAGAAAGAAGGACTGGGACCCTAAGAAGTACGGCGGCTTCGACAGCCCCAC
CGTGGCCTATTCTGTGCTGGTGGTGGCCAAAGTGGAAAAGGGCAAGTCCAAGAAACTGAAGAGTGTGAAA
GAGCTGCTGGGGATCACCATCATGGAAAGAAGCAGCTTCGAGAAGAATCCCATCGACTTTCTGGAAGCCA
AGGGCTACAAAGAAGTGAAAAAGGACCTGATCATCAAGCTGCCTAAGTACTCCCTGTTCGAGCTGGAAAA
CGGCCGGAAGAGAATGCTGGCCTCTGCCGGCGAACTGCAGAAGGGAAACGAACTGGCCCTGCCCTCCAAA
TATGTGAACTTCCTGTACCTGGCCAGCCACTATGAGAAGCTGAAGGGCTCCCCCGAGGATAATGAGCAGA
AACAGCTGTTTGTGGAACAGCACAAGCACTACCTGGACGAGATCATCGAGCAGATCAGCGAGTTCTCCAA
GAGAGTGATCCTGGCCGACGCTAATCTGGACAAAGTGCTGTCCGCCTACAACAAGCACCGGGATAAGCCC
ATCAGAGAGCAGGCCGAGAATATCATCCACCTGTTTACCCTGACCAATCTGGGAGCCCCTGCCGCCTTCA
AGTACTTTGACACCACCATCGACCGGAAGAGGTACACCAGCACCAAAGAGGTGCTGGACGCCACCCTGAT
CCACCAGAGCATCACCGGCCTGTACGAGACACGGATCGACCTGTCTCAGCTGGGAGGCGACAAGCGTCCT
GCTGCTACTAAGAAAGCTGGTCAAGCTAAGAAAAAGAAAGCTAGCGGCAGCGGCGCCACCAACTTCAGCC
TGCTGAAGCAGGCCGGCGACGTGGAGGAGAACCCCGGCCCCATGGCCAAGCCTTTGTCTCAAGAAGAATC
CACCCTCATTGAAAGAGCAACGGCTACAATCAACAGCATCCCCATCTCTGAAGACTACAGCGTCGCCAGC
GCAGCTCTCTCTAGCGACGGCCGCATCTTCACTGGTGTCAATGTATATCATTTTACTGGGGGACCTTGTG
CAGAACTCGTGGTGCTGGGCACTGCTGCTGCTGCGGCAGCTGGCAACCTGACTTGTATCGTCGCGATCGG
AAATGAGAACAGGGGCATCTTGAGCCCCTGCGGACGGTGCCGACAGGTGCTTCTCGATCTGCATCCTGGG
ATCAAAGCCATAGTGAAGGACAGTGATGGACAGCCGACGGCAGTTGGGATTCGTGAATTGCTGCCCTCTG
GTTATGTGTGGGAGGGCTAAACGCGTTAAGTCGACAATCAACCTCTGGATTACAAAATTTGTGAAAGATT
GACTGGTATTCTTAACTATGTTGCTCCTTTTACGCTATGTGGATACGCTGCTTTAATGCCTTTGTATCAT
GCTATTGCTTCCCGTATGGCTTTCATTTTCTCCTCCTTGTATAAATCCTGGTTGCTGTCTCTTTATGAGG
AGTTGTGGCCCGTTGTCAGGCAACGTGGCGTGGTGTGCACTGTGTTTGCTGACGCAACCCCCACTGGTTG
GGGCATTGCCACCACCTGTCAGCTCCTTTCCGGGACTTTCGCTTTCCCCCTCCCTATTGCCACGGCGGAA
CTCATCGCCGCCTGCCTTGCCCGCTGCTGGACAGGGGCTCGGCTGTTGGGCACTGACAATTCCGTGGTGT
TGTCGGGGAAATCATCGTCCTTTCCTTGGCTGCTCGCCTGTGTTGCCACCTGGATTCTGCGCGGGACGTC
CTTCTGCTACGTCCCTTCGGCCCTCAATCCAGCGGACCTTCCTTCCCGCGGCCTGCTGCCGGCTCTGCGG
CCTCTTCCGCGTCTTCGCCTTCGCCCTCAGACGAGTCGGATCTCCCTTTGGGCCGCCTCCCCGCGTCGAC
TTTAAGACCAATGACTTACAAGGCAGCTGTAGATCTTAGCCACTTTTTAAAAGAAAAGGGGGGACTGGAA
GGGCTAATTCACTCCCAACGAAGACAAGATCTGCTTTTTGCTTGTACTGGGTCTCTCTGGTTAGACCAGA
TCTGAGCCTGGGAGCTCTCTGGCTAACTAGGGAACCCACTGCTTAAGCCTCAATAAAGCTTGCCTTGAGT
GCTTCAAGTAGTGTGTGCCCGTCTGTTGTGTGACTCTGGTAACTAGAGATCCCTCAGACCCTTTTAGTCA
GTGTGGAAAATCTCTAGCAGTACGTATAGTAGTTCATGTCATCTTATTATTCAGTATTTATAACTTGCAA
AGAAATGAATATCAGAGAGTGAGAGGAACTTGTTTATTGCAGCTTATAATGGTTACAAATAAAGCAATAG
CATCACAAATTTCACAAATAAAGCATTTTTTTCACTGCATTCTAGTTGTGGTTTGTCCAAACTCATCAAT
GTATCTTATCATGTCTGGCTCTAGCTATCCCGCCCCTAACTCCGCCCATCCCGCCCCTAACTCCGCCCAG
TTCCGCCCATTCTCCGCCCCATGGCTGACTAATTTTTTTTATTTATGCAGAGGCCGAGGCCGCCTCGGCC
TCTGAGCTATTCCAGAAGTAGTGAGGAGGCTTTTTTGGAGGCCTAGGGACGTACCCAATTCGCCCTATAG
TGAGTCGTATTACGCGCGCTCACTGGCCGTCGTTTTACAACGTCGTGACTGGGAAAACCCTGGCGTTACC
CAACTTAATCGCCTTGCAGCACATCCCCCTTTCGCCAGCTGGCGTAATAGCGAAGAGGCCCGCACCGATC
GCCCTTCCCAACAGTTGCGCAGCCTGAATGGCGAATGGG
[124 nt withheld, positions 8720-8843]
C
[91 nt withheld, positions 8845-8935]
A
[49 nt withheld, positions 8937-8985]
CCTTTGACGTTGGAGTCCACGTTCTTT
[37 nt withheld, positions 9013-9049]
ACCCTATCTCGGTCTATTCTTTTGATTTATAAGGGATTTTGCCGATTTCGGCCTATTGGTTAAAAAATGA
GCTGATTTAACAAAAATTTAACGCGAATTTTAACAAAATATTAACGCTTACAATTTAGGTGGCACTTTTC
GGGGAAATGTGCGCGGAACCCCTATTTGTTTATTTTTCTAAATACATTCAAATATGTATCCGCTCATGAG
ACAATAACCCTGATAAATGCTTCAATAATATTGAAAAAGGAAGAGTATGAGTATTCAACATTTCCGTGTC
GCCCTTATTCCCTTTTTTGCGGCATTTTGCCTTCCTGTTTTTGCTCACCCAGAAACGCTGGTGAAAGTAA
AAGATGCTGAAGATCAGTTGGGTGCACGAGTGGGTTACATCGAACTGGATCTCAACAGCGGTAAGATCCT
TGAGAGTTTTCGCCCCGAAGAACGTTTTCCAATGATGAGCACTTTTAAAGTTCTGCTATGTGGCGCGGTA
TTATCCCGTATTGACGCCGGGCAAGAGCAACTCGGTCGCCGCATACACTATTCTCAGAATGACTTGGTTG
AGTACTCACCAGTCACAGAAAAGCATCTTACGGATGGCATGACAGTAAGAGAATTATGCAGTGCTGCCAT
AACCATGAGTGATAACACTGCGGCCAACTTACTTCTGACAACGATCGGAGGACCGAAGGAGCTAACCGCT
TTTTTGCACAACATGGGGGATCATGTAACTCGCCTTGATCGTTGGGAACCGGAGCTGAATGAAGCCATAC
CAAACGACGAGCGTGACACCACGATGCCTGTAGCAATGGCAACAACGTTGCGCAAACTATTAACTGGCGA
ACTACTTACTCTAGCTTCCCGGCAACAATTAATAGACTGGATGGAGGCGGATAAAGTTGCAGGACCACTT
CTGCGCTCGGCCCTTCCGGCTGGCTGGTTTATTGCTGATAAATCTGGAGCCGGTGAGCGTGGGTCTCGCG
GTATCATTGCAGCACTGGGGCCAGATGGTAAGCCCTCCCGTATCGTAGTTATCTACACGACGGGGAGTCA
GGCAACTATGGATGAACGAAATAGACAGATCGCTGAGATAGGTGCCTCACTGATTAAGCATTGGTAACTG
TCAGACCAAGTTTACTCATATATACTTTAGATTGATTTAAAACTTCATTTTTAATTTAAAAGGATCTAGG
TGAAGATCCTTTTTGATAATCTCATGACCAAAATCCCTTAACGTGAGTTTTCGTTCCACTGAGCGTCAGA
CCCCGTAGAAAAGATCAAAGGATCTTCTTGAGATCCTTTTTTTCTGCGCGTAATCTGCTGCTTGCAAACA
AAAAAACCACCGCTACCAGCGGTGGTTTGTTTGCCGGATCAAGAGCTACCAACTCTTTTTCCGAAGGTAA
CTGGCTTCAGCAGAGCGCAGATACCAAATACTGTTCTTCTAGTGTAGCCGTAGTTAGGCCACCACTTCAA
GAACTCTGTAGCACCGCCTACATACCTCGCTCTGCTAATCCTGTTACCAGTGGCTGCTGCCAGTGGCGAT
AAGTCGTGTCTTACCGGGTTGGACTCAAGACGATAGTTACCGGATAAGGCGCAGCGGTCGGGCTGAACGG
GGGGTTCGTGCACACAGCCCAGCTTGGAGCGAACGACCTACACCGAACTGAGATACCTACAGCGTGAGCT
ATGAGAAAGCGCCACGCTTCCCGAAGGGAGAAAGGCGGACAGGTATCCGGTAAGCGGCAGGGTCGGAACA
GGAGAGCGCACGAGGGAGCTTCCAGGGGGAAACGCCTGGTATCTTTATAGTCCTGTCGGGTTTCGCCACC
TCTGACTTGAGCGTCGATTTTTGTGATGCTCGTCAGGGGGGCGGAGCCTATGGAAAAACGCCAGCAACGC
GGCCTTTTTACGGTTCCTGGCCTTTTGCTGGCCTTTTGCTCACATGTTCTTTCCTGCGTTATCCCCTGAT
TCTGTGGATAACCGTATTACCGCCTTTGAGTGAGCTGATACCGCTCGCCGCAGCCGAACGACCGAGCGCA
GCGAGTCAGTGAGCGAGGAAGCGGAAGAGCGCCCAATACGCAAACCGCCTCTCCCCGCGCGTTGGCCGAT
TCATTAATGCAGCTGGCACGACAGGTTTCCCGACTGGAAAGCGGGCAGTGAGCGCAACGCAATTAATGTG
AGTTAGCTCACTCATTAGGCACCCCAGGCTTTACACTTTATGCTTCCGGCTCGTATGTTGTGTGGAATTG
TGAGCGGATAACAATTTCACACAGGAAACAGCTATGACCATGATTACGCCAAGCGCGCAATTAACCCTCA
CTAAAGGGAACAAAAGCTGGAGCTGCAAGC
Features (pLannotate 1.2.2; 29 found; start..end, strand, type, name):
      5..231     +  promoter       RSV promoter: Rous sarcoma virus enhancer/promoter
    232..412     +  LTR            5' LTR (truncated): truncated 5' long terminal repeat (LTR) from HIV-1
    459..584     +  misc_feature   HIV-1 Ψ: packaging signal of human immunodeficiency virus type 1
    568..931     +  CDS            HIV-1 gag (fragment): gag protein from human immunodeficiency virus 1; gag
   1077..1310    +  misc_feature   RRE: The Rev response element (RRE) of HIV-1 allows for Rev-dependent mRNA export from the nucleus to the cytoplasm.
   1687..1713    +  CDS            Rev (fragment): human immunodeficiency virus 1 (HIV-1) Rev protein; rev; enhances nuclear export of unspliced and incompletely spliced viral mRNAs
   1717..1957    +  promoter       U6 promoter: RNA polymerase III promoter for human U6 snRNA
   1987..2062    +  misc_RNA       gRNA scaffold: guide RNA scaffold for the Streptococcus pyogenes CRISPR/Cas9 system
   2110..2227    +  misc_feature   cPPT/CTS: central polypurine tract and central termination sequence of HIV-1
   2296..2507    +  promoter       EF-1α core promoter: core promoter for human elongation factor EF-1α
   2611..4212    +  CDS            Cas9(N): N-terminal portion of Streptococcus pyogenes Cas9 (Zetsche et al., 2015)
   4213..6711    +  CDS            Cas9(C): C-terminal portion of Streptococcus pyogenes Cas9 (Zetsche et al., 2015)
   6832..7230    +  CDS            BSD: blasticidin S deaminase; Aspergillus terreus BSD; confers resistance to blasticidin
   7246..7834    +  misc_feature   WPRE: woodchuck hepatitis virus posttranscriptional regulatory element
   7885..7904    +  misc_feature   cPPT/CTS (fragment): central polypurine tract and central termination sequence of HIV-1
   7906..8139    +  LTR            3' LTR (ΔU3): self-inactivating 3' long terminal repeat (LTR) from HIV-1
   8217..8338    +  polyA_signal   SV40 poly(A) signal: SV40 polyadenylation signal
   8378..8513    +  rep_origin     SV40 ori: SV40 origin of replication
   8534..8552    -  promoter       T7 promoter: promoter for bacteriophage T7 RNA polymerase
   8560..8715    +  CDS            lacZα (fragment): LacZα fragment of β-galactosidase; lacZ fragment
   8720..9148    +  rep_origin     f1 ori (sequence partly withheld): f1 bacteriophage origin of replication; arrow indicates direction of (+) strand synthesis
   9201..9305    +  promoter       AmpR promoter: bla
   9306..10166   +  CDS            AmpR: β-lactamase; bla; confers resistance to ampicillin, carbenicillin, and related antibiotics
  10337..10925   +  rep_origin     ori: high-copy-number ColE1/pMB1/pBR322/pUC origin of replication
  11108..11200   +  CDS            lacI (fragment): lac repressor; lacI; The lac repressor binds to the lac operator to inhibit transcription in E. coli. This inhibition can be relieved by adding lactose or isopropyl-β-D-thiogalactopyranoside (IPTG).
  11213..11234   +  protein_bind   CAP binding site: CAP binding activates transcription in the presence of cAMP. E. coli catabolite activator protein
  11249..11279   +  promoter       lac promoter: promoter for the E. coli lac operon
  11283..11305   +  protein_bind   lac operator (fragment): The lac repressor binds to the lac operator to inhibit transcription in E. coli. This inhibition can be relieved by adding lactose or isopropyl-β-D-thiogalactopyranoside (IPTG). lac repressor encoded by lacI
  11348..11366   +  promoter       T3 promoter: promoter for bacteriophage T3 RNA polymerase
