[The description below was written by a language model from this plasmid's Addgene catalogue record and pLannotate feature annotations shown in this document.]
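Description:
LentiCRISPR-B_sgRNA_DDX59 (pAVA3317) is an all-in-one lentiviral CRISPR plasmid of about 11.4 kb, built on the LentiCRISPR-B backbone, that delivers Streptococcus pyogenes Cas9, a blasticidin resistance marker and a single guide RNA against human DDX59 (also known as OFD5 or ZNHIT5). It is maintained in E. coli through a high-copy ColE1/pUC-type origin with ampicillin selection (AmpR/β-lactamase). The backbone also carries an f1 origin, an SV40 origin and poly(A) signal, and leftover lac and T7/T3 promoter elements that play no role in the payload.

The transfer cassette has a third-generation layout. An RSV promoter fused to a truncated HIV-1 5' LTR drives genomic RNA production in packaging cells, followed by the Ψ packaging signal with a gag fragment, the RRE for Rev-dependent nuclear export, a cPPT/CTS, and a self-inactivating ΔU3 3' LTR that silences LTR promoter activity after integration. Within this frame, a human U6 RNA polymerase III promoter transcribes the DDX59-targeting spacer joined to the SpCas9 gRNA scaffold; the guide was inserted by Gibson cloning. Downstream, an EF-1α core promoter drives Cas9, which the annotation software splits into N- and C-terminal portions that are contiguous and together represent the full coding sequence. According to the catalogue entry, Cas9 is linked by a P2A peptide to blasticidin S deaminase, although the P2A itself is not annotated in the feature table. This gives co-expression of nuclease and marker from one transcript, which is stabilised by a WPRE.

The construct is intended for lentiviral transduction of human cells, blasticidin selection of transduced populations, and Cas9-mediated disruption of DDX59. The associated publication concerns forward genetic identification of human pathways acting on nuclear non-coding RNAs.
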