Addgene plasmid #239299: LentiCRISPR-B_sgRNA_DDX59 (pAVA3317)
Purpose: Lentiviral vector expressing Cas9-P2A-Blasticidin and an sgRNA targeting DDX59
Depositing lab: Andrei Alexandrov. Depositing organization: Clemson University. Publication: Identification of human pathways acting on nuclear non-coding RNAs using the Mirror forward genetic approach. Che R, Panah M, Mirani B, Knowles K, Ostapovich A, Majumdar D, Chen X, DeSimone J, White W, Noonan M, Luo H, Alexandrov A. Nat Commun. 2025 May 22;16(1):4741. doi: 10.1038/s41467-025-59998-3. PubMed 40399278.
Backbone
  Vector backbone: LentiCRISPR-B
  Vector type: Lentiviral, CRISPR
  Selectable markers: Blasticidin
Growth in bacteria
  Bacterial resistance: Ampicillin, 100 μg/mL
  Growth temperature: 37°C
  Growth strain: NEB Stable
  Copy number: High Copy
Gene/Insert
  Gene/Insert name: U6-driven sgRNA targeting DDX59
  gRNA/shRNA sequence: TATCATGCGAGCTTTATTCG
  Species: H. sapiens (human)
  Entrez Gene: DDX59 (a.k.a. OFD5, ZNHIT5)
  Cloning method: Gibson Cloning
  Sequencing primers: 5′ CGTGACGTAGAAAGTAATAATTTCTTGGGTAG
Terms and licenses: Academic/Nonprofit Terms; Industry Terms: Not Available to Industry
Depositor comments: Please visit https://doi.org/10.1101/2024.09.26.615073 for bioRxiv preprint.
How to cite: LentiCRISPR-B_sgRNA_DDX59 (pAVA3317) was a gift from Andrei Alexandrov (Addgene plasmid # 239299 ; http://n2t.net/addgene:239299 ; RRID:Addgene_239299)
